Addgene plasmid #12784: DCT.VV.Orf96
Purpose: This plasmid was designed for screening purposes and may contain discrepancies relative to the current canonical GenBank version of the gene.
Depositing lab: Jack Bennink & Jon Yewdell. Depositing organization: National Institute of Allergy and Infectious Diseases (NIAID). Publication: Identification of poxvirus CD8+ T cell determinants to enable rational design and characterization of smallpox vaccines. Tscharke DC, Karupiah G, Zhou J, Palmore T, Irvine KR, Haeryfar SM, Williams S, Sidney J, Sette A, Bennink JR, Yewdell JW. J Exp Med. 2005 January 3; 201(1): 95–104. 10.1084/jem.20041912 PubMed 15623576.
Backbone
  Vector backbone: pcDNA 3.1D V5-His-TOPO
  Backbone manufacturer: Invitrogen
  Backbone size w/o insert (bp): 5514
  Vector type: Mammalian Expression
  Selectable markers: Neomycin (select with G418)
Growth in bacteria
  Bacterial resistance: Ampicillin, 100 μg/mL
  Growth temperature: 37°C
  Growth strain: DH5alpha
  Copy number: High Copy
Gene/Insert
  Gene/Insert name: VV.Orf96 (alt name: VV_WR_188)
  Species: Vaccinia Virus
  Insert size (bp): 522
  Cloning method: Restriction Enzyme; 5′ cloning site BamHI (not destroyed); 3′ cloning site BamHI (not destroyed)
  Sequencing primers: 5′ Universal T7
Terms and licenses: Academic/Nonprofit Terms; Industry Terms: Not Available to Industry
Depositor comments: Please see the Vaccinia kit page ( https://www.addgene.org/vvorf/ ) for more information. The kit page contains the supplemental VVOrfData spreadsheet, which includes important information about this plasmid. The plasmid and insert names provided here relate only to this library. The name of the ORF (if present) in VACV strain Copenhagen and the name of the ORF (if annotated) in VACV strain WR sequence can be found in VVOrfData spreadsheet. Please note that the amino acid sequence given for each ORF in the spreadsheet may contain some errors. Additionally, changes from the expected sequence may be present in these plasmids. Please see Addgene's quality control sequence and sequencing notes in the VVOrfData spreadsheet before ordering this plasmid.
How to cite: DCT.VV.Orf96 was a gift from Jack Bennink & Jon Yewdell (Addgene plasmid # 12784 ; http://n2t.net/addgene:12784 ; RRID:Addgene_12784)
