[The description below was written by a language model from this plasmid's Addgene catalogue record.]
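Description:
DCT.VV.Orf96 is a mammalian expression plasmid carrying a single vaccinia virus open reading frame, one member of a library of vaccinia ORF clones built for screening. The backbone is the commercial pcDNA 3.1D V5-His-TOPO vector (about 5.5 kb without insert), propagated in E. coli as a high-copy plasmid under ampicillin selection. It also carries a neomycin resistance marker, so transfected mammalian cells can be selected with G418. The insert, named VV.Orf96 within the library and alternatively VV_WR_188, is 522 bp and is flanked on both sides by intact BamHI sites. The record lists no promoter or feature table. Vectors of this family normally drive the insert from the CMV immediate-early promoter, with an upstream T7 promoter, which fits the T7 sequencing primer listed. They also offer optional C-terminal V5 and polyhistidine tags, but the record does not say whether this ORF is fused in frame to them.

The associated work concerned identifying poxvirus CD8+ T cell determinants to inform smallpox vaccine design. That is consistent with using the library to express individual viral gene products in mammalian cells and so find which ORFs supply epitopes recognised by T cells. The plasmid and insert names are specific to this collection, and the corresponding ORF designations in the Copenhagen and WR strains are given in a supplementary data table that accompanies the kit. The depositors caution that the clone was made for screening and may differ from the current canonical sequence of the gene. The reference amino acid sequences supplied for the library may also contain errors, so the available quality-control sequence data should be checked before relying on the exact coding sequence.
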