>Addgene plasmid #12784 | DCT.VV.Orf96 | addgene partial sequence | sequence record 19179 | T7 5'-TAATACGACTCACTATAGGG-3'
GACCACCATGTCTTCTTCAGTGGATGTTGATATCTACGATGCCGTTAGAGCATTTTTACTCAGGCACTAT
TATAACAAGAGATTTATTGTGTATGGAAGAAGTAACGCCATATTACATAATATATACAGGCTATTTACAA
GATGCGCCGTTATACCGTTCGATGATATAGTACGTACTATGCCAAATGAATCACGTGTTAAACAATGGGT
GATGGATACACTTAATGGTATAATGATGAATGAACGCGATGTTTCTGTAAGCGTTGGCACCGGAATACTA
TTCATGGAAATGTTTTTCGATTACAATAAAAATAGTATCAACAATCAACTAATGTATGATATAATTAATA
GCGTATCTATAATTCTAGCTAATGAGAGATATAGAAGCGCTTTTAACGACGATGGTATATACATCCGTAG
AAATATGATTAACAAGTTGTACGGATACGCATCTCTAACTACTATTGGCACGATCGCTGGAGGTGTTTGT
TATTATCTGTTGATGCATCTAGTTAGTTTGTATAAATAAGCAATTCCCGGGGATTCGAATAAAGGGTCAA
GACAATTCTGCAGATATCCAGCACAGTGGCGGCCGCTCGAGTCTAGAGGGCC
